Addgene plasmid #23857: pDONR223-TTK
Depositing lab: William Hahn & David Root. Depositing organization: Dana-Farber Cancer Institute. Publication: COT drives resistance to RAF inhibition through MAP kinase pathway reactivation. Johannessen CM, Boehm JS, Kim SY, Thomas SR, Wardwell L, Johnson LA, Emery CM, Stransky N, Cogdill AP, Barretina J, Caponigro G, Hieronymus H, Murray RR, Salehi-Ashtiani K, Hill DE, Vidal M, Zhao JJ, Yang X, Alkan O, Kim S, Harris JL, Wilson CJ, Myer VE, Finan PM, Root DE, Roberts TM, Golub T, Flaherty KT, Dummer R, Weber BL, Sellers WR, Schlegel R, Wargo JA, Hahn WC, Garraway LA. Nature. 2010 Dec 16;468(7326):968-72. doi: 10.1038/nature09627 PubMed 21107320.
Backbone
  Vector backbone: pDONR223
  Backbone manufacturer: Invitrogen
  Backbone size w/o insert (bp): 5005
  Vector type: Gateway Donor vector
Growth in bacteria
  Bacterial resistance: Spectinomycin, 50 μg/mL
  Growth temperature: 37°C
  Growth strain: DH5alpha
  Copy number: High Copy
Gene/Insert
  Gene/Insert name: TTK (alt name: TTK protein kinase)
  Species: H. sapiens (human)
  Insert size (bp): 2574
  Entrez Gene: TTK (a.k.a. CT96, ESK, MPH1, MPS1, MPS1L1, PYT)
  Cloning method: Gateway Cloning
  Sequencing primers: 5′ M13pUC-fwd; 3′ M13rev
Terms and licenses: Academic/Nonprofit Terms; Industry Terms: Not Available to Industry
Depositor comments: The ORF has no Stop codon. This design enables easy recombination into a destination vector to add an epitope tag of choice and Stop codon to the ORF. Do NOT use this plasmid directly for transfections. A set of 4 custom lentiviral vectors is available ( pLX301 (http://www.addgene.org/25895/) , pLX302 (http://www.addgene.org/25896/) , pLX303 (http://www.addgene.org/25897/) , pLX304 (http://www.addgene.org/25890/) ) to be used to express these ORFs in mammalian cells. These plasmids are not included in the kit and must be ordered separately.
How to cite: pDONR223-TTK was a gift from William Hahn & David Root (Addgene plasmid # 23857 ; http://n2t.net/addgene:23857 ; RRID:Addgene_23857)
