[The description below was written by a language model from this plasmid's Addgene catalogue record.]
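Description:
pDONR223-TTK is a Gateway entry-type clone built on the Invitrogen pDONR223 donor backbone (about 5 kb without insert) and carrying the human TTK open reading frame, an insert of roughly 2.6 kb. TTK, also known as MPS1, encodes a protein kinase. The plasmid is maintained in E. coli as a high-copy vector under spectinomycin selection. The record supplies no feature table, so the origin of replication and the exact recombination sites flanking the ORF are not explicitly listed. Because the insert was introduced by Gateway cloning into a donor vector, it would be expected to sit between att sites that allow recombinational transfer into destination vectors. M13 forward and reverse primer sites flank the insert for sequence verification.

The ORF was deliberately cloned without a stop codon. This "open" configuration lets the coding sequence be recombined in frame into a destination vector that supplies a C-terminal epitope tag of choice and the stop codon. The record names no promoter, and the depositors state that the plasmid should not be used directly for transfection; it serves as a shuttle or storage clone rather than an expression vector. For expression in mammalian cells, the depositors point to a companion set of four custom lentiviral destination vectors (pLX301 to pLX304), which are obtained separately. The clone belongs to a distributed kit of ORFs, and the associated publication concerns resistance to RAF inhibition through MAP kinase pathway reactivation.
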