>Addgene plasmid #23857 | pDONR223-TTK | depositor partial sequence | sequence record 11052 | Author sequence
ATGGAATCCGAGGATTTAAGTGGCAGAGAATTGACAATTGATTCCATAATGAACAAAGTGAGAGACATTA
AAAATAAGTTTAAAAATGAAGACCTTACTGATGAACTAAGCTTGAATAAAATTTCTGCTGATACTACAGA
TAACTCGGGAACTGTTAACCAAATTATGATGATGGCAAACAACCCAGAGGACTGGTTGAGTTTGTTGCTC
AAACTAGAGAAAAACAGTGTTCCGCTAAGTGATGCTCTTTTAAATAAATTGATTGGTCGTTACAGTCAAG
CAATTGAAGCGCTTCCCCCAGATAAATATGGCCAAAATGAGAGTTTTGCTAGAATTCAAGTGAGATTTGC
TGAATTAAAAGCTATTCAAGAGCCAGATGATGCACGTGACTACTTTCAAATGGCCAGAGCAAACTGCAAG
AAATTTGCTTTTGTTCATATATCTTTTGCACAATTTGAACTGTCACAAGGTAATGTCAAAAAAAGTAAAC
AACTTCTTCAAAAAGCTGTAGAACGTGGAGCAGTACCACTAGAAATGCTGGAAATTGCCCTGCGGAATTT
AAACCTCCAAAAAAAGCAGCTGCTTTCAGAGGAGGAAAAGAAGAATTTATCAGCATCTACGGTATTAACT
GCCCAAGAATCATTTTCCGGTTCACTTGGGCATTTACAGAATAGGAACAACAGTTGTGATTCCAGAGGAC
AGACTACTAAAGCCAGGTTTTTATATGGAGAGAACATGCCACCACAAGATGCAGAAATAGGTTACCGGAA
TTCATTGAGACAAACTAACAAAACTAAACAGTCATGCCCATTTGGAAGAGTCCCAGTTAACCTTCTAAAT
AGCCCAGATTGTGATGTGAAGACAGATGATTCAGTTGTACCTTGTTTTATGAAAAGACAAACCTCTAGAT
CAGAATGCCGAGATTTGGTTGTGCCTGGATCTAAACCAAGTGGAAATGATTCCTGTGAATTAAGAAATTT
AAAGTCTGTTCAAAATAGTCATTTCAAGGAACCTCTGGTGTCAGATGAAAAGAGTTCTGAACTTATTATT
ACTGATTCAATAACCCTGAAGAATAAAACGGAATCAAGTCTTCTAGCTAAATTAGAAGAAACTAAAGAGT
ATCAAGAACCAGAGGTTCCAGAGAGTAACCAGAAACAGTGGCAATCTAAGAGAAAGTCAGAGTGTATTAA
CCAGAATCCTGCTGCATCTTCAAATCACTGGCAGATTCCGGAGTTAGCCCGAAAAGTTAATACAGAGCAG
AAACATACCACTTTTGAGCAACCTGTCTTTTCAGTTTCAAAACAGTCACCACCAATATCAACATCTAAAT
GGTTTGACCCAAAATCTATTTGTAAGACACCAAGCAGCAATACCTTGGATGATTACATGAGCTGTTTTAG
AACTCCAGTTGTAAAGAATGACTTTCCACCTGCTTGTCAGTTGTCAACACCTTATGGCCAACCTGCCTGT
TTCCAGCAGCAACAGCATCAAATACTTGCCACTCCACTTCAAAATTTACAGGTTTTAGCATCTTCTTCAG
CAAATGAATGCATTTCGGTTAAAGGAAGAATTTATTCCATTTTAAAGCAGATAGGAAGTGGAGGTTCAAG
CAAGGTATTTCAGGTGTTAAATGAAAAGAAACAGATATATGCTATAAAATATGTGAACTTAGAAGAAGCA
GATAACCAAACTCTTGATAGTTACCGGAACGAAATAGCTTATTTGAATAAACTACAACAACACAGTGATA
AGATCATCCGACTTTATGATTATGAAATCACGGACCAGTACATCTACATGGTAATGGAGTGTGGAAATAT
TGATCTTAATAGTTGGCTTAAAAAGAAAAAATCCATTGATCCATGGGAACGCAAGAGTTACTGGAAAAAT
ATGTTAGAGGCAGTTCACACAATCCATCAACATGGCATTGTTCACAGTGATCTTAAACCAGCTAACTTTC
TGATAGTTGATGGAATGCTAAAGCTAATTGATTTTGGGATTGCAAACCAAATGCAACCAGATACAACAAG
TGTTGTTAAAGATTCTCAGGTTGGCACAGTTAATTATATGCCACCAGAAGCAATCAAAGATATGTCTTCC
TCCAGAGAGAATGGGAAATCTAAGTCAAAGATAAGCCCCAAAAGTGATGTTTGGTCCTTAGGATGTATTT
TGTACTATATGACTTACGGGAAAACACCATTTCAGCAGATAATTAATCAGATTTCTAAATTACATGCCAT
AATTGATCCTAATCATGAAATTGAATTTCCCGATATTCCAGAGAAAGATCTTCAAGATGTGTTAAAGTGT
TGTTTAAAAAGGGACCCAAAACAGAGGATATCCATTCCTGAGCTCCTGGCTCATCCCTATGTTCAAATTC
AAACTCATCCAGTTAACCAAATGGCCAAGGGAACCACTGAAGAAATGAAATATGTTCTGGGCCAACTTGT
TGGTCTGAATTCTCCTAACTCCATTTTGAAAGCTGCTAAAACTTTATATGAACACTATAGTGGTGGTGAA
AGTCATAATTCTTCATCCTCCAAGACTTTTGAAAAAAAAAGGGGAAAAAAATGA
