>Addgene plasmid #23857 | pDONR223-TTK | addgene partial sequence | sequence record 29665 | 23857 with M13pUC-fwd
CCAATAATGATTTTATTTTGACTGATAGTGACCTGTTCGTTGCAACAAATTGATGAGCAATGCTTTTTTA
TAATGCCAACTTTGTACAAAAAAGTTGGCATGGAATCCGAGGATTTAAGTGGCAGAGAATTGACAATTGA
TTCCATAATGAACAAAGTGAGAGACATTAAAAATAAGTTTAAAAATGAAGACCTTACTGATGAACTAAGC
TTGAATAAAATTTCTGCTGATACTACAGATAACTCGGGAACTGTTAACCAAATTATGATGATGGCAAACA
ACCCAGAGGACTGGTTGAGTTTGTTGCTCAAACTAGAGAAAAACAGTGTTCCGCTAAGTGATGCTCTTTT
AAATAAATTGATTGGTCGTTACAGTCAAGCAATTGAAGCGCTTCCCCCAGATAAATATGGCCAAAATGAG
AGTTTTGCTAGAATTCAAGTGAGATTTGCTGAATTAAAAGCTATTCAAGAGCCAGATGATGCACGTGACT
ACTTTCAAATGGCCAGAGCAAACTGCAAGAAATTTGCTTTTGTTCATATATCTTTTGCACAATTTGAACT
GTCACAAGGTAATGTCAAAAAAAGTAAACAACTTCTTCAAAAAGCTGTAGAACGTGGAGCAGTACCACTA
GAAATGCTGGAAATTGCCCTGCGGAATTTAAACCTCCAAAAAAAGCAGCTGCTTTCAGAGGAGGAAAAGA
AGAATTTATCAGCATCTACGGTATTAACTGCCCAAGAATCATTTTCC
